Addgene plasmid #230490: AiP14484 - pAAV-AiE0082h_3xC3-minBG-SYFP2-WPRE3-BGHpA (Alias: CN4484)
Purpose: AiE0082h_3xC3 is an enhancer sequence, designed to drive AAV-mediated transgene expression in specific populations of brain cells
Depositing lab: Allen Institute for Brain Science & Jonathan Ting. Depositing organization: Allen Institute. Publication: A suite of enhancer AAVs and transgenic mouse lines for genetic access to cortical cell types. Ben-Simon Y, Hooper M, Narayan S, Daigle TL, Dwivedi D, Way SW, Oster A, Stafford DA, Mich JK, Taormina MJ, Martinez RA, Opitz-Araya X, Roth JR, Alexander JR, Allen S, Amster A, Arbuckle J, Ayala A, Baker PM, Bakken TE, Barcelli T, Barta S, Bendrick J, Bertagnolli D, Bielstein C, Bishwakarma P, Bowlus J, Boyer G, Brouner K, Casian B, Casper T, Chakka AB, Chakrabarty R, Chance RK, Chavan S, Clark M, Colbert K, Collman F, Daniel S, Departee M, DiValentin P, Donadio N, Dotson N, Egdorf T, Fliss T, Gabitto M, Garcia J, Gary A, Gasperini M, Gloe J, Goldy J, Gore BB, Graybuck L, Greisman N, Haeseleer F, Halterman C, Haradon Z, Hastings SD, Helback O, Ho W, Hockemeyer D, Huang C, Huff S, Hunker A, Johansen N, Jones D, Juneau Z, Kalmbach B, Kannan M, Khem S, Kussick E, Kutsal R, Larsen R, Lee C, Lee AY, Leibly M, Lenz GH, Li S, Liang E, Lusk N, Madigan Z, Malloy J, Malone J, McCue R, Melchor J, Mollenkopf T, Moosman S, Morin E, Newman D, Ng L, Ngo K, Omstead V, Otto S, Oyama A, Pena N, Pham T, Phillips E, Pom CA, Potekhina L, Ransford S, Ray PL, Rette D, Reynoldson C, Rimorin C, Rocha D, Ruiz A, Sanchez REA, Sawyer L, Sedeno-Cortes A, Sevigny JP, Shapovalova N, Shepard N, Shulga L, Sigler AR, Siverts L, Soliman S, Somasundaram S, Staats B, Stewart K, Szelenyi E, Tieu M, Trader C, Tran A, van Velthoven CTJ, Walker M, Wang Y, Weed N, Wirthlin M, Wood T, Wynalda B, Yao Z, Zhou T, Ariza J, Dee N, Reding M, Ronellenfitch K, Mufti S, Sunkin SM, Smith KA, Esposito L, Waters J, Thyagarajan B, Yao S, Lein ES, Zeng H, Levi BP, Ngai J, Ting JT, Tasic B. Cell. 2025 May 16:S0092-8674(25)00513-6. doi: 10.1016/j.cell.2025.05.002. PubMed 40403729.
Backbone
  Vector backbone: pAAV2
  Vector type: AAV
Growth in bacteria
  Bacterial resistance: Ampicillin, 100 μg/mL
  Growth temperature: 37°C
  Growth strain: NEB Stable
  Copy number: High Copy
Gene/Insert
  Gene/Insert name: SYFP2
  Species: Synthetic
  Promoter: minBG
  Cloning method: Gibson Cloning
Terms and licenses: Academic/Nonprofit Terms; Industry Terms: Not Available to Industry
How to cite: AiP14484 - pAAV-AiE0082h_3xC3-minBG-SYFP2-WPRE3-BGHpA (Alias: CN4484) was a gift from Allen Institute for Brain Science & Jonathan Ting (Addgene plasmid # 230490 ; http://n2t.net/addgene:230490 ; RRID:Addgene_230490)
