[The description below was written by a language model from this plasmid's Addgene catalogue record and pLannotate feature annotations shown in this document.]
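Description:
AiP14484 - pAAV-AiE0082h_3xC3-minBG-SYFP2-WPRE3-BGHpA (alias CN4484) is an AAV transfer plasmid built on a pAAV2 backbone and used to package recombinant adeno-associated virus for enhancer-driven reporter expression in the brain. In bacteria it is maintained by a high-copy ColE1/pUC-type origin and selected with ampicillin through the β-lactamase gene and its native promoter. The backbone also carries an f1/M13 phage origin and short remnants of the pBR322 bom and rop regions.

The payload lies between two AAV2 inverted terminal repeats, which provide the signals for replication and encapsidation of the intervening DNA. According to the name and catalogue fields, the AiE0082h_3xC3 enhancer sits upstream of a minimal beta-globin promoter (minBG). The minimal promoter has little activity alone, so transcription depends on the enhancer, which is designed to restrict expression to specific populations of brain cells; the record does not say which ones. Neither the enhancer nor minBG is annotated in the feature tables, but both presumably occupy the unannotated stretch between the upstream ITR and the reporter. The name suggests a triplicated core of the enhancer, though the record does not explain this. The expressed gene is SYFP2, a fast-maturing monomeric yellow fluorescent protein. It is followed by WPRE3, a shortened woodchuck posttranscriptional element (annotated as two WPRE fragments) that boosts transcript levels while saving packaging space, and by the bovine growth hormone polyadenylation signal.

The depositor sequence and the repository sequencing result agree closely in length and content. One difference is that the upstream ITR appears only as short fragments in the sequencing result, which may reflect the difficulty of reading ITRs or a partial deletion. The construct is one of a suite of enhancer AAVs for genetic access to cortical cell types, here for fluorescent labelling.
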