Features (pLannotate 1.2.2; 13 found; start..end, strand, type, name):
      1..141     -  repeat_region  AAV2 ITR: inverted terminal repeat of adeno-associated virus serotype 2 inverted
   1053..1769    +  CDS            SYFP2: SYFP2 is a basic (constitutively fluorescent) yellow fluorescent protein published in 2006, derived from Aequorea victoria. It is reported to be a very rapidly-maturing monomer with moderate acid sensitivity.
   1809..1966    +  misc_feature   WPRE (fragment): woodchuck hepatitis virus posttranscriptional regulatory element
   1972..2052    +  misc_feature   WPRE (fragment): woodchuck hepatitis virus posttranscriptional regulatory element
   2069..2180    +  polyA_signal   bGH poly(A) signal: bovine growth hormone polyadenylation signal
   2292..2432    +  repeat_region  AAV2 ITR: inverted terminal repeat of adeno-associated virus serotype 2 inverted
   2437..2488    -  misc_feature   bom (fragment): basis of mobility region from pBR322
   2507..2887    +  rep_origin     M13 ori (sequence partly withheld): M13 bacteriophage origin of replication; arrow indicates direction of (+) strand synthesis
   2963..3012    -  misc_feature   bom (fragment): basis of mobility region from pBR322
   3114..3149    -  CDS            rop (fragment): Rop protein, which maintains plasmids at low copy number; rop
   3244..3348    +  promoter       AmpR promoter: bla
   3349..4209    +  CDS            AmpR: β-lactamase; bla; confers resistance to ampicillin, carbenicillin, and related antibiotics
   4380..4968    +  rep_origin     ori: high-copy-number ColE1/pMB1/pBR322/pUC origin of replication
>Addgene plasmid #230490 | AiP14484 - pAAV-AiE0082h_3xC3-minBG-SYFP2-WPRE3-BGHpA (Alias: CN4484) | depositor full sequence | sequence record 452978 | Full Sequence
CCTGCAGGCAGCTGCGCGCTCGCTCGCTCACTGAGGCCGCCCGGGCAAAGCCCGGGCGTCGGGCGACCTT
TGGTCGCCCGGCCTCAGTGAGCGAGCGAGCGCGCAGAGAGGGAGTGGCCAACTCCATCACTAGGGGTTCC
TGCGGCCGCACGCGTCCATCTCCCTCTCTGCCTCCCGTTTCCCCTTTACTCTTTACTGTTAGTTGGCCTG
GGGTTCCTGGGCTGAAGTGGAGTTTCCTCCTGTCTCCGTGTGTTTGCTGCTCTGGTTTGCTCTTCTTCCA
GGGCCCCTTGGTAAAAGAAGAGCTGCTGACAGGGTAGAGTGGAGGTGGGGAAGTGACCACCAGACTGGGA
GTGATGTAGGTTGTGGTCATCAATGATGTAGGTTGCTGTCACCAGGACACTCAAATCAGCTGTGACCAGA
GCCATCTCCCTCTCTGCCTCCCGTTTCCCCTTTACTCTTTACTGTTAGTTGGCCTGGGGTTCCTGGGCTG
AAGTGGAGTTTCCTCCTGTCTCCGTGTGTTTGCTGCTCTGGTTTGCTCTTCTTCCAGGGCCCCTTGGTAA
AAGAAGAGCTGCTGACAGGGTAGAGTGGAGGTGGGGAAGTGACCACCAGACTGGGAGTGATGTAGGTTGT
GGTCATCAATGATGTAGGTTGCTGTCACCAGGACACTCAAATCAGCTGTGACCAGAGCCATCTCCCTCTC
TGCCTCCCGTTTCCCCTTTACTCTTTACTGTTAGTTGGCCTGGGGTTCCTGGGCTGAAGTGGAGTTTCCT
CCTGTCTCCGTGTGTTTGCTGCTCTGGTTTGCTCTTCTTCCAGGGCCCCTTGGTAAAAGAAGAGCTGCTG
ACAGGGTAGAGTGGAGGTGGGGAAGTGACCACCAGACTGGGAGTGATGTAGGTTGTGGTCATCAATGATG
TAGGTTGCTGTCACCAGGACACTCAAATCAGCTGTGACCAGAGGAGCTCGGGCTGGGCATAAAAGTCAGG
GCAGAGCCATCTATTGCTTACATTTGCTTCTGGGATCCAGATCTTTCGAAGCTAGCGCTACCGGTCGCCA
CCATGGTGAGCAAGGGCGAGGAGCTGTTCACCGGGGTGGTGCCCATCCTGGTCGAGCTGGACGGCGACGT
AAACGGCCACAAGTTCAGCGTGTCCGGCGAGGGCGAGGGCGATGCCACCTACGGCAAGCTGACCCTGAAG
CTGATCTGCACCACCGGCAAGCTGCCCGTGCCCTGGCCCACCCTCGTGACCACCCTGGGCTACGGCGTGC
AGTGCTTCGCCCGCTACCCCGACCACATGAAGCAGCACGACTTCTTCAAGTCCGCCATGCCCGAAGGCTA
CGTCCAGGAGCGCACCATCTTCTTCAAGGACGACGGCAACTACAAGACCCGCGCCGAGGTGAAGTTCGAG
GGCGACACCCTGGTGAACCGCATCGAGCTGAAGGGCATCGACTTCAAGGAGGACGGCAACATCCTGGGGC
ACAAGCTGGAGTACAACTACAACAGCCACAACGTCTATATCACCGCCGACAAGCAGAAGAACGGCATCAA
GGCCAACTTCAAGATCCGCCACAACATCGAGGACGGCGGCGTGCAGCTCGCCGACCACTACCAGCAGAAC
ACCCCCATCGGCGACGGCCCCGTGCTGCTGCCCGACAACCACTACCTGAGCTACCAGTCCAAGCTGAGCA
AAGACCCCAACGAGAAGCGCGATCACATGGTCCTGCTGGAGTTCGTGACCGCCGCCGGGATCACTCTCGG
CATGGACGAGCTGTACAAGTAAGTCGACGGCGCGCCGCGGCCGCGAATTCGATATCATAATCAACCTCTG
GATTACAAAATTTGTGAAAGATTGACTGGTATTCTTAACTATGTTGCTCCTTTTACGCTATGTGGATACG
CTGCTTTAATGCCTTTGTATCATGCTATTGCTTCCCGTATGGCTTTCATTTTCTCCTCCTTGTATAAATC
CTGGTTAGTTCTTGCCACGGCGGAACTCATCGCCGCCTGCCTTGCCCGCTGCTGGACAGGGGCTCGGCTG
TTGGGCACTGACAATTCCGTGGCTCGAGAGATCTTCGACTGTGCCTTCTAGTTGCCAGCCATCTGTTGTT
TGCCCCTCCCCCGTGCCTTCCTTGACCCTGGAAGGTGCCACTCCCACTGTCCTTTCCTAATAAAATGAGG
AAATTGCATCGCATTGTCTGAGTAGGTGTCATTCTATTCTGGGGGGTGGGGTGGGGCAGGACAGCAAGGG
GGAGGATTGGGAAGACAATAGCAGGCATGCACGTGCGGACCGAGCGGCCGCAGGAACCCCTAGTGATGGA
GTTGGCCACTCCCTCTCTGCGCGCTCGCTCGCTCACTGAGGCCGGGCGACCAAAGGTCGCCCGACGCCCG
GGCTTTGCCCGGGCGGCCTCAGTGAGCGAGCGAGCGCGCAGCTGCCTGCAGGGGCGCCTGATGCGGTATT
TTCTCCTTACGCATCTGTGCGGTATTTCACACCGCATA
[142 nt withheld, positions 2489-2630]
C
[141 nt withheld, positions 2632-2772]
CCTTTGACGTTGGAGTCCACGTTCTTT
[37 nt withheld, positions 2800-2836]
ACCCTATCTCGGGCTATTCTTTTGATTTATAAGGGATTTTGCCGATTTCGGCCTATTGGTTAAAAAATGA
GCTGATTTAACAAAAATTTAACGCGAATTTTAACAAAATATTAACGTTTACAATTTTATGGTGCACTCTC
AGTACAATCTGCTCTGATGCCGCATAGTTAAGCCAGCCCCGACACCCGCCAACACCCGCTGACGCGCCCT
GACGGGCTTGTCTGCTCCCGGCATCCGCTTACAGACAAGCTGTGACCGTCTCCGGGAGCTGCATGTGTCA
GAGGTTTTCACCGTCATCACCGAAACGCGCGAGACGAAAGGGCCTCGTGATACGCCTATTTTTATAGGTT
AATGTCATGATAATAATGGTTTCTTAGACGTCAGGTGGCACTTTTCGGGGAAATGTGCGCGGAACCCCTA
TTTGTTTATTTTTCTAAATACATTCAAATATGTATCCGCTCATGAGACAATAACCCTGATAAATGCTTCA
ATAATATTGAAAAAGGAAGAGTATGAGTATTCAACATTTCCGTGTCGCCCTTATTCCCTTTTTTGCGGCA
TTTTGCCTTCCTGTTTTTGCTCACCCAGAAACGCTGGTGAAAGTAAAAGATGCTGAAGATCAGTTGGGTG
CACGAGTGGGTTACATCGAACTGGATCTCAACAGCGGTAAGATCCTTGAGAGTTTTCGCCCCGAAGAACG
TTTTCCAATGATGAGCACTTTTAAAGTTCTGCTATGTGGCGCGGTATTATCCCGTATTGACGCCGGGCAA
GAGCAACTCGGTCGCCGCATACACTATTCTCAGAATGACTTGGTTGAGTACTCACCAGTCACAGAAAAGC
ATCTTACGGATGGCATGACAGTAAGAGAATTATGCAGTGCTGCCATAACCATGAGTGATAACACTGCGGC
CAACTTACTTCTGACAACGATCGGAGGACCGAAGGAGCTAACCGCTTTTTTGCACAACATGGGGGATCAT
GTAACTCGCCTTGATCGTTGGGAACCGGAGCTGAATGAAGCCATACCAAACGACGAGCGTGACACCACGA
TGCCTGTAGCAATGGCAACAACGTTGCGCAAACTATTAACTGGCGAACTACTTACTCTAGCTTCCCGGCA
ACAATTAATAGACTGGATGGAGGCGGATAAAGTTGCAGGACCACTTCTGCGCTCGGCCCTTCCGGCTGGC
TGGTTTATTGCTGATAAATCTGGAGCCGGTGAGCGTGGGTCTCGCGGTATCATTGCAGCACTGGGGCCAG
ATGGTAAGCCCTCCCGTATCGTAGTTATCTACACGACGGGGAGTCAGGCAACTATGGATGAACGAAATAG
ACAGATCGCTGAGATAGGTGCCTCACTGATTAAGCATTGGTAACTGTCAGACCAAGTTTACTCATATATA
CTTTAGATTGATTTAAAACTTCATTTTTAATTTAAAAGGATCTAGGTGAAGATCCTTTTTGATAATCTCA
TGACCAAAATCCCTTAACGTGAGTTTTCGTTCCACTGAGCGTCAGACCCCGTAGAAAAGATCAAAGGATC
TTCTTGAGATCCTTTTTTTCTGCGCGTAATCTGCTGCTTGCAAACAAAAAAACCACCGCTACCAGCGGTG
GTTTGTTTGCCGGATCAAGAGCTACCAACTCTTTTTCCGAAGGTAACTGGCTTCAGCAGAGCGCAGATAC
CAAATACTGTCCTTCTAGTGTAGCCGTAGTTAGGCCACCACTTCAAGAACTCTGTAGCACCGCCTACATA
CCTCGCTCTGCTAATCCTGTTACCAGTGGCTGCTGCCAGTGGCGATAAGTCGTGTCTTACCGGGTTGGAC
TCAAGACGATAGTTACCGGATAAGGCGCAGCGGTCGGGCTGAACGGGGGGTTCGTGCACACAGCCCAGCT
TGGAGCGAACGACCTACACCGAACTGAGATACCTACAGCGTGAGCTATGAGAAAGCGCCACGCTTCCCGA
AGGGAGAAAGGCGGACAGGTATCCGGTAAGCGGCAGGGTCGGAACAGGAGAGCGCACGAGGGAGCTTCCA
GGGGGAAACGCCTGGTATCTTTATAGTCCTGTCGGGTTTCGCCACCTCTGACTTGAGCGTCGATTTTTGT
GATGCTCGTCAGGGGGGCGGAGCCTATGGAAAAACGCCAGCAACGCGGCCTTTTTACGGTTCCTGGCCTT
TTGCTGGCCTTTTGCTCACATGT
