Features (pLannotate 1.2.2; 14 found; start..end, strand, type, name):
      1..589     +  rep_origin     ori: high-copy-number ColE1/pMB1/pBR322/pUC origin of replication
    662..689     +  repeat_region  AAV2 ITR (fragment): inverted terminal repeat of adeno-associated virus serotype 2 inverted
    718..745     +  repeat_region  AAV2 ITR (fragment): inverted terminal repeat of adeno-associated virus serotype 2 inverted
   1692..2408    +  CDS            SYFP2: SYFP2 is a basic (constitutively fluorescent) yellow fluorescent protein published in 2006, derived from Aequorea victoria. It is reported to be a very rapidly-maturing monomer with moderate acid sensitivity.
   2448..2605    +  misc_feature   WPRE (fragment): woodchuck hepatitis virus posttranscriptional regulatory element
   2611..2691    +  misc_feature   WPRE (fragment): woodchuck hepatitis virus posttranscriptional regulatory element
   2708..2819    +  polyA_signal   bGH poly(A) signal: bovine growth hormone polyadenylation signal
   2937..3077    +  repeat_region  AAV2 ITR: inverted terminal repeat of adeno-associated virus serotype 2 inverted
   3082..3133    -  misc_feature   bom (fragment): basis of mobility region from pBR322
   3152..3607    +  rep_origin     f1 ori (sequence partly withheld): f1 bacteriophage origin of replication; arrow indicates direction of (+) strand synthesis
   3608..3657    -  misc_feature   bom (fragment): basis of mobility region from pBR322
   3759..3794    -  CDS            rop (fragment): Rop protein, which maintains plasmids at low copy number; rop
   3889..3993    +  promoter       AmpR promoter: bla
   3994..4854    +  CDS            AmpR: β-lactamase; bla; confers resistance to ampicillin, carbenicillin, and related antibiotics
>Addgene plasmid #230490 | AiP14484 - pAAV-AiE0082h_3xC3-minBG-SYFP2-WPRE3-BGHpA (Alias: CN4484) | addgene full sequence | sequence record 470864 | Addgene NGS Result
TTGAGATCCTTTTTTTCTGCGCGTAATCTGCTGCTTGCAAACAAAAAAACCACCGCTACCAGCGGTGGTT
TGTTTGCCGGATCAAGAGCTACCAACTCTTTTTCCGAAGGTAACTGGCTTCAGCAGAGCGCAGATACCAA
ATACTGTTCTTCTAGTGTAGCCGTAGTTAGGCCACCACTTCAAGAACTCTGTAGCACCGCCTACATACCT
CGCTCTGCTAATCCTGTTACCAGTGGCTGCTGCCAGTGGCGATAAGTCGTGTCTTACCGGGTTGGACTCA
AGACGATAGTTACCGGATAAGGCGCAGCGGTCGGGCTGAACGGGGGGTTCGTGCACACAGCCCAGCTTGG
AGCGAACGACCTACACCGAACTGAGATACCTACAGCGTGAGCTATGAGAAAGCGCCACGCTTCCCGAAGG
GAGAAAGGCGGACAGGTATCCGGTAAGCGGCAGGGTCGGAACAGGAGAGCGCACGAGGGAGCTTCCAGGG
GGAAACGCCTGGTATCTTTATAGTCCTGTCGGGTTTCGCCACCTCTGACTTGAGCGTCGATTTTTGTGAT
GCTCGTCAGGGGGGCGGAGCCTATGGAAAAACGCCAGCAACGCGGCCTTTTTACGGTTCCTGGCCTTTTG
CTGGCCTTTTGCTCACATGTCCTGCAGGCAGCTGCGCGCTCGCTCGCTCACTGAGGCCGCCCGGGCGTCG
GGCGACCTTTGGTCGCCCGGCCTCAGTGAGCGAGCGAGCGCGCAGAGAGGGAGTGGCCAACTCCATCACT
AGGGGTTCCTGCGGCCGCACGCGTCCATCTCCCTCTCTGCCTCCCGTTTCCCCTTTACTCTTTACTGTTA
GTTGGCCTGGGGTTCCTGGGCTGAAGTGGAGTTTCCTCCTGTCTCCGTGTGTTTGCTGCTCTGGTTTGCT
CTTCTTCCAGGGCCCCTTGGTAAAAGAAGAGCTGCTGACAGGGTAGAGTGGAGGTGGGGAAGTGACCACC
AGACTGGGAGTGATGTAGGTTGTGGTCATCAATGATGTAGGTTGCTGTCACCAGGACACTCAAATCAGCT
GTGACCAGAGCCATCTCCCTCTCTGCCTCCCGTTTCCCCTTTACTCTTTACTGTTAGTTGGCCTGGGGTT
CCTGGGCTGAAGTGGAGTTTCCTCCTGTCTCCGTGTGTTTGCTGCTCTGGTTTGCTCTTCTTCCAGGGCC
CCTTGGTAAAAGAAGAGCTGCTGACAGGGTAGAGTGGAGGTGGGGAAGTGACCACCAGACTGGGAGTGAT
GTAGGTTGTGGTCATCAATGATGTAGGTTGCTGTCACCAGGACACTCAAATCAGCTGTGACCAGAGCCAT
CTCCCTCTCTGCCTCCCGTTTCCCCTTTACTCTTTACTGTTAGTTGGCCTGGGGTTCCTGGGCTGAAGTG
GAGTTTCCTCCTGTCTCCGTGTGTTTGCTGCTCTGGTTTGCTCTTCTTCCAGGGCCCCTTGGTAAAAGAA
GAGCTGCTGACAGGGTAGAGTGGAGGTGGGGAAGTGACCACCAGACTGGGAGTGATGTAGGTTGTGGTCA
TCAATGATGTAGGTTGCTGTCACCAGGACACTCAAATCAGCTGTGACCAGAGGAGCTCGGGCTGGGCATA
AAAGTCAGGGCAGAGCCATCTATTGCTTACATTTGCTTCTGGGATCCAGATCTTTCGAAGCTAGCGCTAC
CGGTCGCCACCATGGTGAGCAAGGGCGAGGAGCTGTTCACCGGGGTGGTGCCCATCCTGGTCGAGCTGGA
CGGCGACGTAAACGGCCACAAGTTCAGCGTGTCCGGCGAGGGCGAGGGCGATGCCACCTACGGCAAGCTG
ACCCTGAAGCTGATCTGCACCACCGGCAAGCTGCCCGTGCCCTGGCCCACCCTCGTGACCACCCTGGGCT
ACGGCGTGCAGTGCTTCGCCCGCTACCCCGACCACATGAAGCAGCACGACTTCTTCAAGTCCGCCATGCC
CGAAGGCTACGTCCAGGAGCGCACCATCTTCTTCAAGGACGACGGCAACTACAAGACCCGCGCCGAGGTG
AAGTTCGAGGGCGACACCCTGGTGAACCGCATCGAGCTGAAGGGCATCGACTTCAAGGAGGACGGCAACA
TCCTGGGGCACAAGCTGGAGTACAACTACAACAGCCACAACGTCTATATCACCGCCGACAAGCAGAAGAA
CGGCATCAAGGCCAACTTCAAGATCCGCCACAACATCGAGGACGGCGGCGTGCAGCTCGCCGACCACTAC
CAGCAGAACACCCCCATCGGCGACGGCCCCGTGCTGCTGCCCGACAACCACTACCTGAGCTACCAGTCCA
AGCTGAGCAAAGACCCCAACGAGAAGCGCGATCACATGGTCCTGCTGGAGTTCGTGACCGCCGCCGGGAT
CACTCTCGGCATGGACGAGCTGTACAAGTAAGTCGACGGCGCGCCGCGGCCGCGAATTCGATATCATAAT
CAACCTCTGGATTACAAAATTTGTGAAAGATTGACTGGTATTCTTAACTATGTTGCTCCTTTTACGCTAT
GTGGATACGCTGCTTTAATGCCTTTGTATCATGCTATTGCTTCCCGTATGGCTTTCATTTTCTCCTCCTT
GTATAAATCCTGGTTAGTTCTTGCCACGGCGGAACTCATCGCCGCCTGCCTTGCCCGCTGCTGGACAGGG
GCTCGGCTGTTGGGCACTGACAATTCCGTGGCTCGAGAGATCTTCGACTGTGCCTTCTAGTTGCCAGCCA
TCTGTTGTTTGCCCCTCCCCCGTGCCTTCCTTGACCCTGGAAGGTGCCACTCCCACTGTCCTTTCCTAAT
AAAATGAGGAAATTGCATCGCATTGTCTGAGTAGGTGTCATTCTATTCTGGGGGGTGGGGTGGGGCAGGA
CAGCAAGGGGGAGGATTGGGAAGACAATAGCAGGCATGAGATCTCACGTGCGGACCGAGCGGCCGCAGGA
ACCCCTAGTGATGGAGTTGGCCACTCCCTCTCTGCGCGCTCGCTCGCTCACTGAGGCCGGGCGACCAAAG
GTCGCCCGACGCCCGGGCTTTGCCCGGGCGGCCTCAGTGAGCGAGCGAGCGCGCAGCTGCCTGCAGGGGC
GCCTGATGCGGTATTTTCTCCTTACGCATCTGTGCGGTATTTCACACCGCATA
[95 nt withheld, positions 3134-3228]
T
[46 nt withheld, positions 3230-3275]
C
[141 nt withheld, positions 3277-3417]
CCTTTGACGTTGGAGTCCACGTTCTTT
[37 nt withheld, positions 3445-3481]
ACTCTATCTCGGGCTATTCTTTTGATTTATAAGGGATTTTGCCGATTTCGGTCTATTGGTTAAAAAATGA
GCTGATTTAACAAAAATTTAACGCGAATTTTAACAAAATATTAACGTTTACAATTTTATGGTGCACTCTC
AGTACAATCTGCTCTGATGCCGCATAGTTAAGCCAGCCCCGACACCCGCCAACACCCGCTGACGCGCCCT
GACGGGCTTGTCTGCTCCCGGCATCCGCTTACAGACAAGCTGTGACCGTCTCCGGGAGCTGCATGTGTCA
GAGGTTTTCACCGTCATCACCGAAACGCGCGAGACGAAAGGGCCTCGTGATACGCCTATTTTTATAGGTT
AATGTCATGATAATAATGGTTTCTTAGACGTCAGGTGGCACTTTTCGGGGAAATGTGCGCGGAACCCCTA
TTTGTTTATTTTTCTAAATACATTCAAATATGTATCCGCTCATGAGACAATAACCCTGATAAATGCTTCA
ATAATATTGAAAAAGGAAGAGTATGAGTATTCAACATTTCCGTGTCGCCCTTATTCCCTTTTTTGCGGCA
TTTTGCCTTCCTGTTTTTGCTCACCCAGAAACGCTGGTGAAAGTAAAAGATGCTGAAGATCAGTTGGGTG
CACGAGTGGGTTACATCGAACTGGATCTCAACAGCGGTAAGATCCTTGAGAGTTTTCGCCCCGAAGAACG
TTTTCCAATGATGAGCACTTTTAAAGTTCTGCTATGTGGCGCGGTATTATCCCGTATTGACGCCGGGCAA
GAGCAACTCGGTCGCCGCATACACTATTCTCAGAATGACTTGGTTGAGTACTCACCAGTCACAGAAAAGC
ATCTTACGGATGGCATGACAGTAAGAGAATTATGCAGTGCTGCCATAACCATGAGTGATAACACTGCGGC
CAACTTACTTCTGACAACGATCGGAGGACCGAAGGAGCTAACCGCTTTTTTGCACAACATGGGGGATCAT
GTAACTCGCCTTGATCGTTGGGAACCGGAGCTGAATGAAGCCATACCAAACGACGAGCGTGACACCACGA
TGCCTGTAGCAATGGCAACAACGTTGCGCAAACTATTAACTGGCGAACTACTTACTCTAGCTTCCCGGCA
ACAATTAATAGACTGGATGGAGGCGGATAAAGTTGCAGGACCACTTCTGCGCTCGGCCCTTCCGGCTGGC
TGGTTTATTGCTGATAAATCTGGAGCCGGTGAGCGTGGGTCTCGCGGTATCATTGCAGCACTGGGGCCAG
ATGGTAAGCCCTCCCGTATCGTAGTTATCTACACGACGGGGAGTCAGGCAACTATGGATGAACGAAATAG
ACAGATCGCTGAGATAGGTGCCTCACTGATTAAGCATTGGTAACTGTCAGACCAAGTTTACTCATATATA
CTTTAGATTGATTTAAAACTTCATTTTTAATTTAAAAGGATCTAGGTGAAGATCCTTTTTGATAATCTCA
TGACCAAAATCCCTTAACGTGAGTTTTCGTTCCACTGAGCGTCAGACCCCGTAGAAAAGATCAAAGGATC
TTC
